Addgene plasmid #55009: mCherry-CCPB1-C-18
Purpose: Localization: Actin Capping Protein , Excitation: 587, Emission: 610
Depositing lab: Michael Davidson. Depositing organization: Florida State University, Tallahassee.
Backbone
  Vector backbone: mCherry-C1
  Backbone size w/o insert (bp): 4750
  Vector type: Mammalian Expression
  Selectable markers: Neomycin (select with G418)
Growth in bacteria
  Bacterial resistance: Kanamycin, 50 μg/mL
  Growth temperature: 37°C
  Growth strain: DH5alpha
  Copy number: High Copy
Gene/Insert
  Gene/Insert name: CCPB1 (alt name: NM_205437.2)
  Species: G. gallus (chicken)
  Promoter: CMV
  Tag / fusion protein: mCherry (N terminal on backbone)
  Cloning method: Unknown
  Sequencing primers: 5′ CMV-F; 3′ SV40pA-R
Terms and licenses: Academic/Nonprofit Terms; Industry Terms: Not Available to Industry
Depositor comments: . Excitation = 587; Emission = 610
How to cite: mCherry-CCPB1-C-18 was a gift from Michael Davidson (Addgene plasmid # 55009 ; http://n2t.net/addgene:55009 ; RRID:Addgene_55009)
