[The description below was written by a language model from this plasmid's Addgene catalogue record.]
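Description:
mCherry-CCPB1-C-18 is a mammalian expression plasmid built on the mCherry-C1 backbone (about 4.75 kb without insert), designed to produce a red fluorescent fusion of an actin capping protein subunit in cultured cells. The insert, recorded as CCPB1, comes from chicken (Gallus gallus) and is placed downstream of mCherry, so the fluorescent protein sits at the N terminus of the fusion. The "C-18" in the name probably refers to this C-terminal placement of the insert and to an 18-residue linker between the two parts, but the record does not spell this out. Transcription is driven by the CMV immediate-early promoter, which gives strong constitutive expression in most mammalian cell lines. The listed 3′ sequencing primer indicates an SV40 polyadenylation signal downstream of the coding region.

The plasmid is maintained at high copy number in E. coli under kanamycin selection. In mammalian cells, the neomycin resistance marker allows selection of stable transfectants with G418. In C1-type backbones these two resistances are typically conferred by a single dual-promoter cassette, though no feature table is provided here to confirm the arrangement, the replication origin or the size of the insert. The cloning method is recorded as unknown.

The stated purpose is localization. The fusion serves as a live- or fixed-cell imaging marker for actin capping protein, which binds the barbed ends of actin filaments, so the construct can be used to visualize capping protein distribution within the actin cytoskeleton. The mCherry tag is recorded with an excitation maximum of 587 nm and an emission maximum of 610 nm, making it suitable for pairing with green or other spectrally distinct probes in multicolour microscopy.
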