>Addgene plasmid #55009 | mCherry-CCPB1-C-18 | depositor partial sequence | sequence record 85396 | insert sequence
CGTCAGATCCGCTAGCGCTACCGGTCGCCACCATGGTGAGCAAGGGCGAGGAGGATAACATGGCCATCAT
CAAGGAGTTCATGCGCTTCAAGGTGCACATGGAGGGCTCCGTGAACGGCCACGAGTTCGAGATCGAGGGC
GAGGGCGAGGGCCGCCCCTACGAGGGCACCCAGACCGCCAAGCTGAAGGTGACCAAGGGTGGCCCCCTGC
CCTTCGCCTGGGACATCCTGTCCCCTCAGTTCATGTACGGCTCCAAGGCCTACGTGAAGCACCCCGCCGA
CATCCCCGACTACTTGAAGCTGTCCTTCCCCGAGGGCTTCAAGTGGGAGCGCGTGATGAACTTCGAGGAC
GGCGGCGTGGTGACCGTGACCCAGGACTCCTCCCTGCAGGACGGCGAGTTCATCTACAAGGTGAAGCTGC
GCGGCACCAACTTCCCCTCCGACGGCCCCGTAATGCAGAAGAAGACCATGGGCTGGGAGGCCTCCTCCGA
GCGGATGTACCCCGAGGACGGCGCCCTGAAGGGCGAGATCAAGCAGAGGCTGAAGCTGAAGGACGGCGGC
CACTACGACGCTGAGGTCAAGACCACCTACAAGGCCAAGAAGCCCGTGCAGCTGCCCGGCGCCTACAACG
TCAACATCAAGTTGGACATCACCTCCCACAACGAGGACTACACCATCGTGGAACAGTACGAACGCGCCGA
GGGCCGCCACTCCACCGGCGGCATGGACGAGCTGTACAAGTCCGGACTCAGATCTCGAGAGTCCAGTGGA
TATTCGTCTCGGTCGGGTGGAAGCAGTGACCAGCAGCTGGATTGTGCCTTGGATTTGATGAGGCGTCTGC
CTCCGCAGCAGATAGAGAAGAATCTCAGTGACCTCATTGACTTGGTCCCAAGCCTCTGTGAAGATCTCCT
CTCCTCTGTTGATCAGCCATTGAAGATTGCACGAGATAAGGTGGTAGGAAAAGACTATCTATTGTGTGAC
TACAACAGAGATGGAGACTCGTATAGATCACCGTGGAGTAACAAGTATGATCCTCCCCTGGAAGACGGTG
CCATGCCATCTGCTCGCCTGCGCAAGCTGGAGGTGGAAGCCAACAATGCCTTTGACCAGTATAGAGACTT
GTATTTCGAAGGTGGAGTCTCCTCTGTCTACCTCTGGGATCTGGATCATGGTTTTGCCGGTGTGATCCTC
ATTAAGAAAGCTGGAGATGGATCAAAGAAGATTAAGGGATGCTGGGATTCCATCCACGTGGTGGAGGTTC
AGGAGAAATCCAGCGGCCGTACTGCTCATTACAAGCTGACCTCCACAGTGATGCTGTGGCTGCAGACTAA
TAAAACTGGTTCTGGTACCATGAACCTTGGCGGGAGCCTCACCAGACAGATGGAGAAAGATGAGACTGTG
AGCGACTCTTCTCCGCACATAGCCAATATTGGACGCTTGGTAGAGGACATGGAAAACAAAATCAGAAGTA
CACTGAATGAGATTTATTTTGGAAAAACAAAGGACATCGTGAATGGGCTGAGATCTATTGATGCTATCCC
CGACAACCAAAAGTATAAGCAGTTGCAGAGGGAACTTTCTCAAGTGTTGACCCAGCGCCAGATCTACATC
CAGCCTGATAACTAAGAATTCTGCAGTCGACGGTACCGCGGGCCCGGGATCCACCGGATCTAGA
